Addgene plasmid #57224: PS-CFP2-Cx43-7
Purpose: Localization: Gap Junctions, Excitation: 400 / 490, Emission: 468 / 511
Depositing lab: Michael Davidson. Depositing organization: Florida State University, Tallahassee.
Backbone
  Vector backbone: PS-CFP2
  Backbone size w/o insert (bp): 4750
  Vector type: Mammalian Expression
  Selectable markers: Neomycin (select with G418)
Growth in bacteria
  Bacterial resistance: Kanamycin, 50 μg/mL
  Growth temperature: 37°C
  Growth strain: DH5alpha
  Copy number: High Copy
Gene/Insert
  Gene/Insert name: Cx43 (alt name: NM_012567.2)
  Species: R. norvegicus (rat)
  Entrez Gene: Gja1 (a.k.a. Cx43, Cxnk1)
  Promoter: CMV
  Tag / fusion protein: PS-CFP2 (C terminal on insert)
  Cloning method: Unknown
  Sequencing primers: 5′ CMV-F; 3′ SV40pA-R
Terms and licenses: Academic/Nonprofit Terms; Industry Terms
Depositor comments: . Excitation = 400 / 490; Emission = 468 / 511
How to cite: PS-CFP2-Cx43-7 was a gift from Michael Davidson (Addgene plasmid # 57224 ; http://n2t.net/addgene:57224 ; RRID:Addgene_57224)
