[The description below was written by a language model from this plasmid's Addgene catalogue record and pLannotate feature annotations shown in this document.]
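Description:
PS-CFP2-Cx43-7 is a mammalian expression plasmid built on the PS-CFP2 backbone that produces rat connexin-43 (Gja1, Cx43) fused at its C terminus to the photoswitchable fluorescent protein PS-CFP2. The sequenced record is about 6.0 kb. Transcription is driven by the human cytomegalovirus immediate-early enhancer and promoter and terminated by an SV40 polyadenylation signal. Upstream of the Gja1 coding sequence the annotation detects the native connexin-43 5′ untranslated region, flagged as the Cx43 IRES element, indicating that some of the natural leader was carried along with the cDNA. A short linker region separates the Cx43 reading frame from the mammalian codon-optimised PS-CFP2 sequence; the "7" in the name may refer to this linker, but the record does not say so.

The plasmid replicates in E. coli at high copy from a ColE1/pUC-type origin and also carries an f1 origin for single-stranded DNA production. A single NeoR/KanR gene (Tn5 aminoglycoside phosphotransferase) is preceded by tandem bacterial (bla) and SV40 early promoters and followed by an HSV TK polyadenylation signal, so it confers kanamycin resistance in bacteria and G418 resistance for selecting stable mammalian transfectants. The small fragments annotated as RSF ori, large T antigen, ble and bGH poly(A) are most likely backbone remnants or partial matches rather than functional parts.

The construct is intended as a localisation marker for gap junctions. PS-CFP2 converts from cyan to green emission on photoactivation (recorded excitation 400/490 nm, emission 468/511 nm), which allows a chosen population of labelled connexin to be highlighted and followed, for example to study connexin trafficking and gap junction plaque turnover in live cells.
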