Features (pLannotate 1.2.2; 16 found; start..end, strand, type, name):
      1..51      +  rep_origin     RSF ori (fragment): Plasmids containing the RSF 1030 origin of replication can be propagated in E. coli cells that contain additional plasmids with compatible origins.
    119..422     +  enhancer       CMV enhancer: human cytomegalovirus immediate early enhancer
    423..626     +  promoter       CMV promoter: human cytomegalovirus (CMV) immediate early promoter
    680..883     +  ncRNA          IRES Cx43: Accession: RF00487 - Connexin-43 internal ribosome entry site (IRES)
    882..2027    +  CDS            Gja1: CXA1_RAT - Also known as Cxn-43. Experimental evidence at protein level: Swiss-Prot protein existence level 1. Gap junction protein that acts as a regulator of bladder capacity. A gap junction consists of a cluster of closely packed pairs of transmembrane channels, the connexons, through which materials of low MW diffuse from one cell to a neighboring cell. Negative regulator of bladder functional capacity: acts by enhancing intercellular electrical and chemical transmission, thus sensitizing bladder muscles to cholinergic neural stimuli and causing them to contract (By similarity). May play a
   2049..2765    +  CDS            PS-CFP2: photoswitchable cyan-to-green fluorescent protein mammalian codon-optimized
   2782..2865    +  CDS            large T antigen (fragment): large T antigen from SV40 (simian virus 40)
   2888..3009    +  polyA_signal   SV40 poly(A) signal: SV40 polyadenylation signal
   3043..3471    -  rep_origin     f1 ori (sequence partly withheld): f1 bacteriophage origin of replication; arrow indicates direction of (+) strand synthesis
   3498..3602    +  promoter       AmpR promoter: bla
   3604..3961    +  promoter       SV40 promoter: SV40 enhancer and early promoter
   3996..4790    +  CDS            NeoR/KanR: aminoglycoside phosphotransferase from Tn5; aph(3')-II (or nptII); confers resistance to neomycin, kanamycin, and G418 (Geneticin®)
   4811..4963    +  CDS            ble (fragment): BLE_KLEPN - Experimental evidence at protein level: Swiss-Prot protein existence level 1. Binding protein with a strong affinity to the bleomycin family of antibiotics. Binds to CL990; an antimitotic-antibiotic compound. From Klebsiella pneumoniae.
   5022..5069    +  polyA_signal   HSV TK poly(A) signal: herpes simplex virus thymidine kinase polyadenylation signal (Cole and Stacy, 1985)
   5160..5176    -  polyA_signal   bGH poly(A) signal (fragment): bovine growth hormone polyadenylation signal
   5398..5986    +  rep_origin     ori: high-copy-number ColE1/pMB1/pBR322/pUC origin of replication
>Addgene plasmid #57224 | PS-CFP2-Cx43-7 | addgene full sequence | sequence record 210622 | Addgene NGS Result
CATGTTCTTTCCTGCGTTATCCCCTGATTCTGTGGATAACCGTATTACCGCCATGCATTAGTTATTAATA
GTAATCAATTACGGGGTCATTAGTTCATAGCCCATATATGGAGTTCCGCGTTACATAACTTACGGTAAAT
GGCCCGCCTGGCTGACCGCCCAACGACCCCCGCCCATTGACGTCAATAATGACGTATGTTCCCATAGTAA
CGCCAATAGGGACTTTCCATTGACGTCAATGGGTGGAGTATTTACGGTAAACTGCCCACTTGGCAGTACA
TCAAGTGTATCATATGCCAAGTACGCCCCCTATTGACGTCAATGACGGTAAATGGCCCGCCTGGCATTAT
GCCCAGTACATGACCTTATGGGACTTTCCTACTTGGCAGTACATCTACGTATTAGTCATCGCTATTACCA
TGGTGATGCGGTTTTGGCAGTACATCAATGGGCGTGGATAGCGGTTTGACTCACGGGGATTTCCAAGTCT
CCACCCCATTGACGTCAATGGGAGTTTGTTTTGGCACCAAAATCAACGGGACTTTCCAAAATGTCGTAAC
AACTCCGCCCCATTGACGCAAATGGGCGGTAGGCGTGTACGGTGGGAGGTCTATATAAGCAGAGCTGGTT
TAGTGAACCGTCAGATCCGCTAGCGCTACCGGACTCAGATCTCGAGCTCAAGCTTCGAATTCGGCAGCAC
TTTTCTTTCATTGGGGGGAAGGCGTGAGGAAAGTACCAAACAGCAGCAGACTTTTAAACTTTAAACAGAC
AGGTCTGAGAGCCTGAACTCTCATTTTTCCTTTGACTTCAGCCTCCAAGGAGTTCCACCAACTTTGGCGC
GCCGGCTTCACTTTCATTAAGTGAAAGAGAGGTGCCCAGACATGGGTGACTGGAGTGCCTTGGGGAAGCT
TCTGGACAAGGTCCAAGCCTACTCCACCGCTGGAGGGAAGGTGTGGCTGTCAGTGCTCTTCATATTCAGA
ATCCTGCTCCTGGGGACAGCTGTTGAGTCAGCTTGGGGTGATGAACAGTCTGCCTTTCGCTGTAACACTC
AACAACCTGGCTGCGAAAACGTCTGCTATGACAAGTCCTTCCCCATCTCTCACGTGCGCTTCTGGGTCCT
TCAGATCATATTCGTGTCTGTGCCCACACTCCTGTACTTGGCCCATGTGTTCTATGTGATGAGGAAGGAA
GAGAAGCTAAACAAGAAAGAAGAGGAGCTCAAAGTGGCCCAGACTGACGGGGTCAACGTGGAGATGCACC
TGAAGCAGATTGAAATCAAGAAGTTCAAGTACGGGATTGAAGAGCACGGCAAGGTGAAAATGAGGGGCGG
CTTGCTGAGAACCTACATCATCAGCATCCTCTTCAAGTCTGTCTTCGAGGTGGCCTTCCTGCTCATCCAG
TGGTACATCTATGGGTTCAGCTTGAGCGCGGTCTACACCTGCAAGAGAGATCCCTGCCCCCACCAGGTAG
ACTGCTTCCTCTCACGTCCCACGGAGAAAACCATCTTCATCATCTTCATGCTGGTGGTGTCCTTGGTGTC
TCTCGCTTTGAACATCATTGAGCTCTTCTACGTCTTCTTCAAGGGCGTTAAGGATCGCGTGAAGGGAAGA
AGCGATCCTTACCACGCCACCACTGGCCCACTGAGCCCATCAAAAGACTGCGGATCTCCAAAATACGCCT
ACTTCAATGGCTGCTCCTCACCAACGGCTCCACTCTCGCCTATGTCTCCTCCTGGGTACAAGCTGGTTAC
TGGTGACAGAAACAATTCCTCGTGCCGCAATTACAACAAGCAAGCTAGCGAGCAAAACTGGGCGAACTAC
AGCGCAGAGCAAAATCGCATGGGGCAGGCCGGAAGCACCATCTCCAACTCGCACGCCCAGCCGTTCGATT
TCCCCGACGACAACCAGAATGCCAAAAAAGTTGCTGCTGGACATGAACTCCAGCCATTAGCCATCGTGGA
CCAACGACCTTCCAGCAGAGCCAGCAGCCGCGCCAGCAGCAGGCCTCGGCCTGATGACCTGGAGATTGCG
GATCCACCGGTCGCCACCATGAGCAAGGGCGCCGAGCTGTTCACCGGCATCGTGCCCATCCTGATCGAGC
TGAATGGCGATGTGAATGGCCACAAGTTCAGCGTGAGCGGCGAGGGCGAGGGCGATGCCACCTACGGCAA
GCTGACCCTGAAGTTCATCTGCACCACCGGCAAGCTGCCTGTGCCCTGGCCCACCCTGGTGGCCACCCTG
AGCTACGGCGTGCAGTGCTTCTCACGCTACCCCGATCACATGAAGCAGCACGACTTCTTCAAGAGCGCCA
TGCCTGAGGGCTACATCCAGGAGCGCACCATCTTCTTCGAGGATGACGGCAACTACAAGACGCGCGCCGA
GGTGAAGTTCGAGGGCGATACCCTGGTGAGTCGCATCGAGCTGACCGGCACTGATTTCAAGGAGGATGGC
AACATCCTGGGCAATAAGATGGAGTACAACTACAACGCCACCAATGTGTACATCGTGGCCGACAAGGCCA
GGAATGGCATCAAGGTGAACTTCAAGGTCCGCCACAACATCAAGGATGGCAGCGTGCAGCTGGCCGACCA
CTACCAGCAGAATACCCCCATCGGCGATGGCCCTGTGCTGCTGCCCGATAACCACTACCTGTCCACCCAG
AGCGCCCTGTCCAAGGACCCCAACGAGAAGCGCGATCACATGATCTACCTCGAGTTCGTGACCGCCGCCG
CCATCACCCACGGCATGGATGAGCTGTACAAGTAAAGCGGCCGCGACTCTAGATCATAATCAGCCATACC
ACATTTGTAGAGGTTTTACTTGCTTTAAAAAACCTCCCACACCTCCCCCTGAACCTGAAACATAAAATGA
ATGCAATTGTTGTTGTTAACTTGTTTATTGCAGCTTATAATGGTTACAAATAAAGCAATAGCATCACAAA
TTTCACAAATAAAGCATTTTTTTCACTGCATTCTAGTTGTGGTTTGTCCAAACTCATCAATGTATCTTAA
GGCGTAAATTGTAAGCGTTAATATTTTGTTAAAATTCGCGTTAAATTTTTGTTAAATCAGCTCATTTTTT
AACCAATAGGCCGAAATCGGCAAAATCCCTTATAAATCAAAAGAATAGACCGAGATAGGGT
[37 nt withheld, positions 3142-3178]
AAAGAACGTGGACTCCAACGTCAAAGG
[49 nt withheld, positions 3206-3254]
T
[91 nt withheld, positions 3256-3346]
G
[124 nt withheld, positions 3348-3471]
CAGGTGGCACTTTTCGGGGAAATGTGCGCGGAACCCCTATTTGTTTATTTTTCTAAATACATTCAAATAT
GTATCCGCTCATGAGACAATAACCCTGATAAATGCTTCAATAATATTGAAAAAGGAAGAGTCCTGAGGCG
GAAAGAACCAGCTGTGGAATGTGTGTCAGTTAGGGTGTGGAAAGTCCCCAGGCTCCCCAGCAGGCAGAAG
TATGCAAAGCATGCATCTCAATTAGTCAGCAACCAGGTGTGGAAAGTCCCCAGGCTCCCCAGCAGGCAGA
AGTATGCAAAGCATGCATCTCAATTAGTCAGCAACCATAGTCCCGCCCCTAACTCCGCCCATCCCGCCCC
TAACTCCGCCCAGTTCCGCCCATTCTCCGCCCCATGGCTGACTAATTTTTTTTATTTATGCAGAGGCCGA
GGCCGCCTCGGCCTCTGAGCTATTCCAGAAGTAGTGAGGAGGCTTTTTTGGAGGCCTAGGCTTTTGCAAA
GATCGATCAAGAGACAGGATGAGGATCGTTTCGCATGATTGAACAAGATGGATTGCACGCAGGTTCTCCG
GCCGCTTGGGTGGAGAGGCTATTCGGCTATGACTGGGCACAACAGACAATCGGCTGCTCTGATGCCGCCG
TGTTCCGGCTGTCAGCGCAGGGGCGCCCGGTTCTTTTTGTCAAGACCGACCTGTCCGGTGCCCTGAATGA
ACTGCAAGACGAGGCAGCGCGGCTATCGTGGCTGGCCACGACGGGCGTTCCTTGCGCAGCTGTGCTCGAC
GTTGTCACTGAAGCGGGAAGGGACTGGCTGCTATTGGGCGAAGTGCCGGGGCAGGATCTCCTGTCATCTC
ACCTTGCTCCTGCCGAGAAAGTATCCATCATGGCTGATGCAATGCGGCGGCTGCATACGCTTGATCCGGC
TACCTGCCCATTCGACCACCAAGCGAAACATCGCATCGAGCGAGCACGTACTCGGATGGAAGCCGGTCTT
GTCGATCAGGATGATCTGGACGAAGAGCATCAGGGGCTCGCGCCAGCCGAACTGTTCGCCAGGCTCAAGG
CGAGCATGCCCGACGGCGAGGATCTCGTCGTGACCCATGGCGATGCCTGCTTGCCGAATATCATGGTGGA
AAATGGCCGCTTTTCTGGATTCATCGACTGTGGCCGGCTGGGTGTGGCGGACCGCTATCAGGACATAGCG
TTGGCTACCCGTGATATTGCTGAAGAGCTTGGCGGCGAATGGGCTGACCGCTTCCTCGTGCTTTACGGTA
TCGCCGCTCCCGATTCGCAGCGCATCGCCTTCTATCGCCTTCTTGACGAGTTCTTCTGAGCGGGACTCTG
GGGTTCGAAATGACCGACCAAGCGACGCCCAACCTGCCATCACGAGATTTCGATTCCACCGCCGCCTTCT
ATGAAAGGTTGGGCTTCGGAATCGTTTTCCGGGACGCCGGCTGGATGATCCTCCAGCGCGGGGATCTCAT
GCTGGAGTTCTTCGCCCACCCTAGGGGGAGGCTAACTGAAACACGGAAGGAGACAATACCGGAAGGAACC
CGCGCTATGACGGCAATAAAAAGACAGAATAAAACGCACGGTGTTGGGTCGTTTGTTCATAAACGCGGGG
TTCGGTCCCAGGGCTGGCACTCTGTCGATACCCCACCGAGACCCCATTGGGGCCAATACGCCCGCGTTTC
TTCCTTTTCCCCACCCCACCCCCCAAGTTCGGGTGAAGGCCCAGGGCTCGCAGCCAACGTCGGGGCGGCA
GGCCCTGCCATAGCCTCAGGTTACTCATATATACTTTAGATTGATTTAAAACTTCATTTTTAATTTAAAA
GGATCTAGGTGAAGATCCTTTTTGATAATCTCATGACCAAAATCCCTTAACGTGAGTTTTCGTTCCACTG
AGCGTCAGACCCCGTAGAAAAGATCAAAGGATCTTCTTGAGATCCTTTTTTTCTGCGCGTAATCTGCTGC
TTGCAAACAAAAAAACCACCGCTACCAGCGGTGGTTTGTTTGCCGGATCAAGAGCTACCAACTCTTTTTC
CGAAGGTAACTGGCTTCAGCAGAGCGCAGATACCAAATACTGTTCTTCTAGTGTAGCCGTAGTTAGGCCA
CCACTTCAAGAACTCTGTAGCACCGCCTACATACCTCGCTCTGCTAATCCTGTTACCAGTGGCTGCTGCC
AGTGGCGATAAGTCGTGTCTTACCGGGTTGGACTCAAGACGATAGTTACCGGATAAGGCGCAGCGGTCGG
GCTGAACGGGGGGTTCGTGCACACAGCCCAGCTTGGAGCGAACGACCTACACCGAACTGAGATACCTACA
GCGTGAGCTATGAGAAAGCGCCACGCTTCCCGAAGGGAGAAAGGCGGACAGGTATCCGGTAAGCGGCAGG
GTCGGAACAGGAGAGCGCACGAGGGAGCTTCCAGGGGGAAACGCCTGGTATCTTTATAGTCCTGTCGGGT
TTCGCCACCTCTGACTTGAGCGTCGATTTTTGTGATGCTCGTCAGGGGGGCGGAGCCTATGGAAAAACGC
CAGCAACGCGGCCTTTTTACGGTTCCTGGCCTTTTGCTGGCCTTTTGCTCA
