>Addgene plasmid #57224 | PS-CFP2-Cx43-7 | depositor partial sequence | sequence record 88363 | insert sequence
GATCCGCTAGCGCTACCGGACTCAGATCTCGAGCTCAAGCTTCGAATTCGGCAGCACTTTTCTTTCATTG
GGGGGAAGGCGTGAGGAAAGTACCAAACAGCAGCAGACTTTTAAACTTTAAACAGACAGGTCTGAGAGCC
TGAACTCTCATTTTTCCTTTGACTTCAGCCTCCAAGGAGTTCCACCAACTTTGGCGCGCCGGCTTCACTT
TCATTAAGTGAAAGAGAGGTGCCCAGACATGGGTGACTGGAGTGCCTTGGGGAAGCTTCTGGACAAGGTC
CAAGCCTACTCCACCGCTGGAGGGAAGGTGTGGCTGTCAGTGCTCTTCATATTCAGAATCCTGCTCCTGG
GGACAGCTGTTGAGTCAGCTTGGGGTGATGAACAGTCTGCCTTTCGCTGTAACACTCAACAACCTGGCTG
CGAAAACGTCTGCTATGACAAGTCCTTCCCCATCTCTCACGTGCGCTTCTGGGTCCTTCAGATCATATTC
GTGTCTGTGCCCACACTCCTGTACTTGGCCCATGTGTTCTATGTGATGAGGAAGGAAGAGAAGCTAAACA
AGAAAGAAGAGGAGCTCAAAGTGGCCCAGACTGACGGGGTCAACGTGGAGATGCACCTGAAGCAGATTGA
AATCAAGAAGTTCAAGTACGGGATTGAAGAGCACGGCAAGGTGAAAATGAGGGGCGGCTTGCTGAGAACC
TACATCATCAGCATCCTCTTCAAGTCTGTCTTCGAGGTGGCCTTCCTGCTCATCCAGTGGTACATCTATG
GGTTCAGCTTGAGCGCGGTCTACACCTGCAAGAGAGATCCCTGCCCCCACCAGGTAGACTGCTTCCTCTC
ACGTCCCACGGAGAAAACCATCTTCATCATCTTCATGCTGGTGGTGTCCTTGGTGTCTCTCGCTTTGAAC
ATCATTGAGCTCTTCTACGTCTTCTTCAAAGGCGTTAAGGATCGCGTGAAGGGAAGAAGCGATCCTTACC
ACGCCACCACTGGCCCACTGAGCCCATCAAAAGACTGCGGATCTCCAAAATACGCCTACTTCAATGGCTG
CTCCTCACCAACGGCTCCACTCTCGCCTATGTCTCCTCCTGGGTACAAGCTGGTTACTGGTGACAGAAAC
AATTCCTCGTGCCGCAATTACAACAAGCAAGCTAGCGAGCAAAACTGGGCGAACTACAGCGCAGAGCAAA
ATCGCATGGGGCAGGCCGGAAGCACCATCTCCAACTCGCACGCCCAGCCGTTCGATTTCCCCGACGACAA
CCAGAATGCCAAAAAAGTTGCTGCTGGACATGAACTCCAGCCATTAGCCATCGTGGACCAACGACCTTCC
AGCAGAGCCAGCAGCCGCGCCAGCAGCAGGCCTCGGCCTGATGACCTGGAGATTGCGGATCCACCGGTCG
CCACCATGAGCAAGGGCGCCGAGCTGTTCACCGGCATCGTGCCCATCCTGATCGAGCTGAATGGCGATGT
GAATGGCCACAAGTTCAGCGTGAGCGGCGAGGGCGAGGGCGATGCCACCTACGGCAAGCTGACCCTGAAG
TTCATCTGCACCACCGGCAAGCTGCCTGTGCCCTGGCCCACCCTGGTGGCCACCCTGAGCTACGGCGTGC
AGTGCTTCTCACGCTACCCCGATCACATGAAGCAGCACGACTTCTTCAAGAGCGCCATGCCTGAGGGCTA
CATCCAGGAGCGCACCATCTTCTTCGAGGATGACGGCAACTACAAGACGCGCGCCGAGGTGAAGTTCGAG
GGCGATACCCTGGTGAGTCGCATCGAGCTGACCGGCACTGATTTCAAGGAGGATGGCAACATCCTGGGCA
ATAAGATGGAGTACAACTACAACGCCACCAATGTGTACATCGTGGCCGACAAGGCCAGGAATGGCATCAA
GGTGAACTTCAAGGTCCGCCACAACATCAAGGATGGCAGCGTGCAGCTGGCCGACCACTACCAGCAGAAT
ACCCCCATCGGCGATGGCCCTGTGCTGCTGCCCGATAACCACTACCTGTCCACCCAGAGCGCCCTGTCCA
AGGACCCCAACGAGAAGCGCGATCACATGATCTACCTCGAGTTCGTGACCGCCGCCGCCATCACCCACGG
CATGGATGAGCTGTACAAGTAAAGCGGCCGCGACTCTAGATCATAATCAGCCATACCACATTGAG
